>Addgene plasmid #138887 | pPD137 ZF43x8-Spaced-Mid_EYFP | addgene full sequence | sequence record 323528 | Addgene NGS Result
GACGGATCGGGAGATCTGAATTCGGATCCAGAGTGAGGACTACCTATAGAAGTAAGAGTGAGGACAATCG
TATACAAGTAGATCCAGAGTGAGGACTACCTATAGAAGTAAGAGTGAGGACAATCGTATACAAGTAGATC
CCTCTAGAGGGAGATCCAGAGTGAGGACTACCTATAGAAGTAAGAGTGAGGACAATCGTATACAAGTAGA
TCCAGAGTGAGGACTACCTATAGAAGTAAGAGTGAGGACAATCGTATACAAGTAGATCCCTCTAGAGGGA
GATCCCATGAAGAATCTGCTTAGGGTTAGGCGTTTTGCGCTGCTTCGCGATGTACGGGCCAGATATACGA
TCCCTCTAGAGGGTATATAATGGGGGCCACTAGTCTACTACCAGAGCTCATCGCTAGCGCCACCATGGTG
AGCAAGGGCGAGGAGCTGTTCACCGGGGTGGTGCCCATCCTGGTCGAGCTGGACGGCGACGTAAACGGCC
ACAAGTTCAGCGTGTCCGGCGAGGGCGAGGGCGATGCCACCTACGGCAAGCTGACCCTGAAGTTCATCTG
CACCACCGGCAAGCTGCCCGTGCCCTGGCCCACCCTCGTGACCACCTTCGGCTACGGCCTGCAGTGCTTC
GCCCGCTACCCCGACCACATGAAGCAGCACGACTTCTTCAAGTCCGCCATGCCCGAAGGCTACGTCCAGG
AGCGCACCATCTTCTTCAAGGACGACGGCAACTACAAGACCCGCGCCGAGGTGAAGTTCGAGGGCGACAC
CCTGGTGAACCGCATCGAGCTGAAGGGCATCGACTTCAAGGAGGACGGCAACATCCTGGGGCACAAGCTG
GAGTACAACTACAACAGCCACAACGTCTATATCATGGCCGACAAGCAGAAGAACGGCATCAAGGTGAACT
TCAAGATCCGCCACAACATCGAGGACGGCAGCGTGCAGCTCGCCGACCACTACCAGCAGAACACCCCCAT
CGGCGACGGCCCCGTGCTGCTGCCCGACAACCACTACCTGAGCTACCAGTCCGCCCTGAGCAAAGACCCC
AACGAGAAGCGCGATCACATGGTCCTGCTGGAGTTCGTGACCGCCGCCGGGATCACTCTCGGCATGGACG
AGCTGTACAAGTAGGCGGCCGCTCGAGTCTAGAGGGCCCGTTTAAACCCGCTGATCAGCCTCGACTGTGC
CTTCTAGTTGCCAGCCATCTGTTGTTTGCCCCTCCCCCGTGCCTTCCTTGACCCTGGAAGGTGCCACTCC
CACTGTCCTTTCCTAATAAAATGAGGAAATTGCATCGCATTGTCTGAGTAGGTGTCATTCTATTCTGGGG
GGTGGGGTGGGGCAGGACAGCAAGGGGGAGGATTGGGAAGACAATAGCAGGCATGCTGGGGATGCGGTGG
GCTCTATGGCTTCTGAGGCGGAAAGAACCAGCTGGGGCTCTAGGGGGTATCCCC
[124 nt withheld, positions 1455-1578]
C
[91 nt withheld, positions 1580-1670]
A
[49 nt withheld, positions 1672-1720]
CCTTTGACGTTGGAGTCCACGTTCTTT
[37 nt withheld, positions 1748-1784]
ACCCTATCTCGGTCTATTCTTTTGATTTATAAGGGATTTTGCCGATTTCGGCCTATTGGTTAAAAAATGA
GCTGATTTAACAAAAATTTAACGCGAATTAATTCTGTGGAATGTGTGTCAGTTAGGCTCAATTAGTCAGC
AACCATAGTCCCGCCCCTAACTCCGCCCATCCCGCCCCTAACTCCGCCCAGTTCCGCCCATTCTCCGCCC
CATGGCTGACTAATTTTTTTTATTTATGCAGAGGCCGAGGCCGCCTCTGCCTCTGAGCTATTCCAGAAGT
AGTGAGGAGGCTTTTTTGGAGGCCTAGGCTTTTGCAAAAAGCTCCCGGGAGCTTGTATATCCATTTTCGG
AGGTTGGGCTTCGGAATCGTTTTCCGGGACGCCGGCTGGATGATCCTCCAGCGCGGGGATCTCATGCTGG
AGTTCTTCGCCCACCCCAACTTGTTTATTGCAGCTTATAATGGTTACAAATAAAGCAATAGCATCACAAA
TTTCACAAATAAAGCATTTTTTTCACTGCATTCTAGTTGTGGTTTGTCCAAACTCATCAATGTATCTTAT
CATGTCTGTATACCGTCGACCTCTAGCTAGAGCTTGGCGTAATCATGGTCATAGCTGTTTCCTGTGTGAA
ATTGTTATCCGCTCACAATTCCACACAACATACGAGCCGGAAGCATAAAGTGTAAAGCCTGGGGTGCCTA
ATGAGTGAGCTAACTCACATTAATTGCGTTGCGCTCACTGCCCGCTTTCCAGTCGGGAAACCTGTCGTGC
CAGCTGCATTAATGAATCGGCCAACGCGCGGGGAGAGGCGGTTTGCGTATTGGGCGCTCTTCCGCTTCCT
CGCTCACTGACTCGCTGCGCTCGGTCGTTCGGCTGCGGCGAGCGGTATCAGCTCACTCAAAGGCGGTAAT
ACGGTTATCCACAGAATCAGGGGATAACGCAGGAAAGAACATGTGAGCAAAAGGCCAGCAAAAGGCCAGG
AACCGTAAAAAGGCCGCGTTGCTGGCGTTTTTCCATAGGCTCCGCCCCCCTGACGAGCATCACAAAAATC
GACGCTCAAGTCAGAGGTGGCGAAACCCGACAGGACTATAAAGATACCAGGCGTTTCCCCCTGGAAGCTC
CCTCGTGCGCTCTCCTGTTCCGACCCTGCCGCTTACCGGATACCTGTCCGCCTTTCTCCCTTCGGGAAGC
GTGGCGCTTTCTCATAGCTCACGCTGTAGGTATCTCAGTTCGGTGTAGGTCGTTCGCTCCAAGCTGGGCT
GTGTGCACGAACCCCCCGTTCAGCCCGACCGCTGCGCCTTATCCGGTAACTATCGTCTTGAGTCCAACCC
GGTAAGACACGACTTATCGCCACTGGCAGCAGCCACTGGTAACAGGATTAGCAGAGCGAGGTATGTAGGC
GGTGCTACAGAGTTCTTGAAGTGGTGGCCTAACTACGGCTACACTAGAAGAACAGTATTTGGTATCTGCG
CTCTGCTGAAGCCAGTTACCTTCGGAAAAAGAGTTGGTAGCTCTTGATCCGGCAAACAAACCACCGCTGG
TAGCGGTGGTTTTTTTGTTTGCAAGCAGCAGATTACGCGCAGAAAAAAAGGATCTCAAGAAGATCCTTTG
ATCTTTTCTACGGGGTCTGACGCTCAGTGGAACGAAAACTCACGTTAAGGGATTTTGGTCATGAGATTAT
CAAAAAGGATCTTCACCTAGATCCTTTTAAATTAAAAATGAAGTTTTAAATCAATCTAAAGTATATATGA
GTAAACTTGGTCTGACAGTTACCAATGCTTAATCAGTGAGGCACCTATCTCAGCGATCTGTCTATTTCGT
TCATCCATAGTTGCCTGACTCCCCGTCGTGTAGATAACTACGATACGGGAGGGCTTACCATCTGGCCCCA
GTGCTGCAATGATACCGCGAGATCCACGCTCACCGGCTCCAGATTTATCAGCAATAAACCAGCCAGCCGG
AAGGGCCGAGCGCAGAAGTGGTCCTGCAACTTTATCCGCCTCCATCCAGTCTATTAATTGTTGCCGGGAA
GCTAGAGTAAGTAGTTCGCCAGTTAATAGTTTGCGCAACGTTGTTGCCATTGCTACAGGCATCGTGGTGT
CACGCTCGTCGTTTGGTATGGCTTCATTCAGCTCCGGTTCCCAACGATCAAGGCGAGTTACATGATCCCC
CATGTTGTGCAAAAAAGCGGTTAGCTCCTTCGGTCCTCCGATCGTTGTCAGAAGTAAGTTGGCCGCAGTG
TTATCACTCATGGTTATGGCAGCACTGCATAATTCTCTTACTGTCATGCCATCCGTAAGATGCTTTTCTG
TGACTGGTGAGTACTCAACCAAGTCATTCTGAGAATAGTGTATGCGGCGACCGAGTTGCTCTTGCCCGGC
GTCAATACGGGATAATACCGCGCCACATAGCAGAACTTTAAAAGTGCTCATCATTGGAAAACGTTCTTCG
GGGCGAAAACTCTCAAGGATCTTACCGCTGTTGAGATCCAGTTCGATGTAACCCACTCGTGCACCCAACT
GATCTTCAGCATCTTTTACTTTCACCAGCGTTTCTGGGTGAGCAAAAACAGGAAGGCAAAATGCCGCAAA
AAAGGGAATAAGGGCGACACGGAAATGTTGAATACTCATACTCTTCCTTTTTCAATATTATTGAAGCATT
TATCAGGGTTATTGTCTCATGAGCGGATACATATTTGAATGTATTTAGAAAAATAAACAAATAGGGGTTC
CGCGCACATTTCCCCGAAAAGTGCCACCTGACGTC
Features (pLannotate 1.2.2; 16 found; start..end, strand, type, name):
    357..373     +  promoter       minP (fragment): minimal TATA-box promoter with low basal activity
    415..1131    +  CDS            EYFP: EYFP is a basic (constitutively fluorescent) green/yellow fluorescent protein published in 1996, derived from Aequorea victoria. It is reported to be a very rapidly-maturing weak dimer with high acid sensitivity.
   1185..1409    +  polyA_signal   bGH poly(A) signal: bovine growth hormone polyadenylation signal
   1413..1434    +  promoter       SV40 promoter (fragment): SV40 enhancer and early promoter
   1455..1883    +  rep_origin     f1 ori (sequence partly withheld): f1 bacteriophage origin of replication; arrow indicates direction of (+) strand synthesis
   1888..1910    +  promoter       SV40 promoter (fragment): SV40 enhancer and early promoter
   1911..2102    +  promoter       SV40 promoter: SV40 early promoter
   2129..2227    +  CDS            ble (fragment): BLE_KLEPN - Experimental evidence at protein level: Swiss-Prot protein existence level 1. Binding protein with a strong affinity to the bleomycin family of antibiotics. Binds to CL990; an antimitotic-antibiotic compound. From Klebsiella pneumoniae.
   2222..2343    +  polyA_signal   SV40 poly(A) signal: SV40 polyadenylation signal
   2416..2432    -  protein_bind   lac operator: The lac repressor binds to the lac operator to inhibit transcription in E. coli. This inhibition can be relieved by adding lactose or isopropyl-β-D-thiogalactopyranoside (IPTG). lac repressor encoded by lacI
   2440..2470    -  promoter       lac promoter: promoter for the E. coli lac operon
   2485..2506    -  protein_bind   CAP binding site: CAP binding activates transcription in the presence of cAMP. E. coli catabolite activator protein
   2519..2611    -  CDS            lacI (fragment): lac repressor; lacI; The lac repressor binds to the lac operator to inhibit transcription in E. coli. This inhibition can be relieved by adding lactose or isopropyl-β-D-thiogalactopyranoside (IPTG).
   2794..3382    -  rep_origin     ori: high-copy-number ColE1/pMB1/pBR322/pUC origin of replication
   3553..4413    -  CDS            AmpR: β-lactamase; bla; confers resistance to ampicillin, carbenicillin, and related antibiotics
   4414..4518    -  promoter       AmpR promoter: bla
