[The description below was written by a language model from this plasmid's Addgene catalogue record and pLannotate feature annotations shown in this document.]
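Description:
pPD137 ZF43x8-Spaced-Mid_EYFP is a 4.5 kb mammalian expression and synthetic biology reporter plasmid from the COMET toolkit for composing genetic programs in mammalian cells. It is built on the pPD032 Reporter Template v1 (Mid Spaced) backbone and is propagated in E. coli through a high-copy ColE1/pUC-type origin with ampicillin selection from a β-lactamase gene under its own promoter. An f1 phage origin is also present, along with lac promoter/operator, CAP site and lacI fragments that appear to be backbone remnants.

The payload is a synthetic inducible promoter, ZF43x8-Spaced-Mid, cloned between retained BglII and NheI sites upstream of an EYFP coding sequence that terminates in a bovine growth hormone polyadenylation signal. The name suggests eight binding sites for the zinc finger domain ZF43 in a "spaced" arrangement, although the feature table does not annotate these sites individually. It detects only a short fragment of a minimal TATA-box promoter just before EYFP, consistent with a low-basal core promoter that depends on recruited activators. In this design, yellow fluorescence reports the activity of cognate ZF43-based synthetic transcription factors supplied in trans, making the plasmid suited to characterising such regulators and the circuits built from them in transfected cells.

Downstream of the reporter lies an SV40 early promoter followed by only a short fragment of the bleomycin-family resistance gene (ble) and an SV40 polyadenylation signal. The mammalian selection cassette therefore appears truncated, and the record does not list any mammalian selectable marker, which points to transient rather than stable use.
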