Addgene plasmid #138887: pPD137 ZF43x8-Spaced-Mid_EYFP
Purpose: EYFP reporter vector for the ZF43x8-Spaced-Mid promoter
Depositing lab: Joshua Leonard. Depositing organization: Northwestern University. Publication: The COMET toolkit for composing customizable genetic programs in mammalian cells. Donahue PS, Draut JW, Muldoon JJ, Edelstein HI, Bagheri N, Leonard JN. Nat Commun. 2020 Feb 7;11(1):779. doi: 10.1038/s41467-019-14147-5. PubMed 32034124.
Backbone
  Vector backbone: pPD032 Reporter Template v1 (Mid Spaced)
  Vector type: Mammalian Expression, Synthetic Biology
Growth in bacteria
  Bacterial resistance: Ampicillin, 100 μg/mL
  Growth temperature: 37°C
  Growth strain: DH5alpha
  Copy number: High Copy
Gene/Insert
  Gene/Insert name: ZF43x8-Spaced-Mid
  Species: Synthetic
  Promoter: ZF43x8-Spaced-Mid
  Cloning method: Restriction Enzyme; 5′ cloning site BglII (not destroyed); 3′ cloning site NheI (not destroyed)
  Sequencing primers: 5′ CGACACGGAAATGTTGAATAC; 3′ TAGAAGGCACAGTCGAGG
Terms and licenses: Academic/Nonprofit Terms; Industry Terms: Not Available to Industry
Depositor comments: Leonard Lab plasmid reference number: L1415
How to cite: pPD137 ZF43x8-Spaced-Mid_EYFP was a gift from Joshua Leonard (Addgene plasmid # 138887 ; http://n2t.net/addgene:138887 ; RRID:Addgene_138887)
