>Addgene plasmid #138887 | pPD137 ZF43x8-Spaced-Mid_EYFP | depositor partial sequence | sequence record 268441 | ZF43x8-Spaced-Mid promoter
AGATCTGAATTCGGATCCAGAGTGAGGACTACCTATAGAAGTAAGAGTGAGGACAATCGTATACAAGTAG
ATCCAGAGTGAGGACTACCTATAGAAGTAAGAGTGAGGACAATCGTATACAAGTAGATCCCTCTAGAGGG
AGATCCAGAGTGAGGACTACCTATAGAAGTAAGAGTGAGGACAATCGTATACAAGTAGATCCAGAGTGAG
GACTACCTATAGAAGTAAGAGTGAGGACAATCGTATACAAGTAGATCCCTCTAGAGGGAGATCCCATGAA
GAATCTGCTTAGGGTTAGGCGTTTTGCGCTGCTTCGCGATGTACGGGCCAGATATACGATCCCTCTAGAG
GGTATATAATGGGGGCCACTAGTCTACTACCAGAGCTCATCGCTAGC
